>Addgene plasmid #155156 | pBEL2076 | addgene full sequence | sequence record 309896 | Addgene NGS Result
GCATCGGTCGAGATCCCGGTGCCTAATGAGTGAGCTAACTTACATTAATTGCGTTGCGCTCACTGCCCGC
TTTCCAGTCGGGAAACCTGTCGTGCCAGCTGCATTAATGAATCGGCCAACGCGCGGGGAGAGGCGGTTTG
CGTATTGGGCGCCAGGGTGGTTTTTCTTTTCACCAGTGAGACGGGCAACAGCTGATTGCCCTTCACCGCC
TGGCCCTGAGAGAGTTGCAGCAAGCGGTCCACGCTGGTTTGCCCCAGCAGGCGAAAATCCTGTTTGATGG
TGGTTAACGGCGGGATATAACATGAGCTGTCTTCGGTATCGTCGTATCCCACTACCGAGATATCCGCACC
AACGCGCAGCCCGGACTCGGTAATGGCGCGCATTGCGCCCAGCGCCATCTGATCGTTGGCAACCAGCATC
GCAGTGGGAACGATGCCCTCATTCAGCATTTGCATGGTTTGTTGAAAACCGGACATGGCACTCCAGTCGC
CTTCCCGTTCCGCTATCGGCTGAATTTGATTGCGAGTGAGATATTTATGCCAGCCAGCCAGACGCAGACG
CGCCGAGACAGAACTTAATGGGCCCGCTAACAGCGCGATTTGCTGGTGACCCAATGCGACCAGATGCTCC
ACGCCCAGTCGCGTACCGTCTTCATGGGAGAAAATAATACTGTTGATGGGTGTCTGGTCAGAGACATCAA
GAAATAACGCCGGAACATTAGTGCAGGCAGCTTCCACAGCAATGGCATCCTGGTCATCCAGCGGATAGTT
AATGATCAGCCCACTGACGCGTTGCGCGAGAAGATTGTGCACCGCCGCTTTACAGGCTTCGACGCCGCTT
CGTTCTACCATCGACACCACCACGCTGGCACCCAGTTGATCGGCGCGAGATTTAATCGCCGCGACAATTT
GCGACGGCGCGTGCAGGGCCAGACTGGAGGTGGCAACGCCAATCAGCAACGACTGTTTGCCCGCCAGTTG
TTGTGCCACGCGGTTGGGAATGTAATTCAGCTCCGCCATCGCCGCTTCCACTTTTTCCCGCGTTTTCGCA
GAAACGTGGCTGGCCTGGTTCACCACGCGGGAAACGGTCTGATAAGAGACACCGGCATACTCTGCGACAT
CGTATAACGTTACTGGTTTCACATTCACCACCCTGAATTGACTCTCTTCCGGGCGCTATCATGCCATACC
GCGAAAGGTTTTGCGCCATTCGATGGTGTCCGGGATCTCGACGCTCTCCCTTATGCGACTCCTGCATTAG
GAAGCAGCCCAGTAGTAGGTTGAGGCCGTTGAGCACCGCCGCCGCAAGGAATGGTGCATGCAAGGAGATG
GCGCCCAACAGTCCCCCGGCCACGGGGCCTGCCACCATACCCACGCCGAAACAAGCGCTCATGAGCCCGA
AGTGGCGAGCCCGATCTTCCCCATCGGTGATGTCGGCGATATAGGCGCCAGCAACCGCACCTGTGGCGCC
GGTGATGCCGGCCACGATGCGTCCGGCGTAGAGGATCGAGATCTCGATCCCGCGAAATTAATACGACTCA
CTATAGGGGAATTGTGAGCGGATAACAATTCCCCTCTAGAAATAATTTTGTTTAACTTTGGCCCAGGCGG
CCAGGAGGGTCTCACATGTGGAGCCACCCGCAGTTCGAAAAAGAGCAGTCTGTGGCGAATTTAGTCGATA
TGCGCGATGTCAGTTTTACGCGTGGCAATCGCTGCATCTTCGATAATATTTCCCTGACCGTGCCGCGAGG
GAAGATCACGGCGATCATGGGGCCATCGGGCATCGGTGCGACGACGCTACTCCGTCTGATTGGCGGGCAA
ATCGCACCAGATCATGGTGAGATCCTTTTCGATGGTGAGAATATTCCGGCGATGTCTCGTTCGCGCCTGT
ATACAGTGCGCAAACGGATGAGCATGTTATTTCAGTCCGGGGCGTTGTTCACTGATATGAACGTATTTGA
CAACGTCGCCTATCCACTGCGCGAACATACCCAACTTCCCGCGCCATTGTTGCATAGTACGGTGATGATG
AAGCTGGAGGCCGTGGGGCTGCGTGGAGCGGCTAAACTAATGCCTTCTGAACTTTCCGGTGGGATGGCGC
GGCGTGCAGCGCTGGCGCGTGCGATTGCGCTGGAGCCGGATCTCATCATGTTTGATGAACCTTTTGTTGG
GCAAGATCCCATCACCATGGGCGTACTGGTGAAGCTGATTTCTGAGCTGAACAGCGCGCTGGGCGTGACT
TGTGTGGTGGTTTCTCACGATGTGCCGGAAGTGTTAAGTATTGCGGATCACGCCTGGATCCTGGCGGACA
AAAAAATTGTCGCTCATGGCAGTGCCCAGGCGTTGCAGGCGAATCCTGATCCGCGCGTACGTCAGTTTCT
GGACGGGATAGCTGACGGGCCTGTTCCGTTCCGCTATCCTGCCGGCGATTATCACGCTGATCTTTTACCA
GGGAGTTAAGCCACTCATGCATCACCACCATCACCATGAAAATCTGTATTTTCAGAGCGAGTCACTGAGC
TGGATGCAGACGGGTGACACGCTGGCGTTATCCGGAGAGCTGGATCAGGACGTTTTGCTACCGCTTTGGG
AAATGCGTGAGGAAGCGGTGAAGGGGATTACCTGCATCGATCTTAGCCGTGTCTCCCGCGTGGATACGGG
GGGACTGGCACTGCTGCTCCATCTTATCGATCTGGCGAAAAAGCAGGGCAACAATGTGACGCTTCAGGGG
GTAAACGACAAAGTGTATACCCTGGCGAAATTGTATAATTTGCCTGCTGATGTTCTGCCTCGTTAAGAGA
GACCGGCCAGGCCGGCCGATCCGGCTGCTAACAAAGCCCGAAAGGAAGCTGAGTTGGCTGCTGCCACCGC
TGAGCAATAACTAGCATAACCCCTTGGGGCCTCTAAACGGGTCTTGAGGGGTTTTTTGCTGAAAGGAGGA
ACTATATCCGGATTGGCGAATGGG
[124 nt withheld, positions 2965-3088]
C
[91 nt withheld, positions 3090-3180]
A
[49 nt withheld, positions 3182-3230]
CCTTTGACGTTGGAGTCCACGTTCTTT
[37 nt withheld, positions 3258-3294]
ACCCTATCTCGGTCTATTCTTTTGATTTATAAGGGATTTTGCCGATTTCGGCCTATTGGTTAAAAAATGA
GCTGATTTAACAAAAATTTAACGCGAATTTTAACAAAATATTAACGCTTACAATTTAGGTGGCACTTTTC
GGGGAACGACGACCTGCAGCCAAGCTAGCTTGGCTGGACGTAAACTCCTCTTCAGACCTAATAACTTCGT
ATAGCATACATTATACGAAGTTATATTAAGGGTTATTGAATATGATCGGAATTGGGCTGCAGGAATTCGA
TAGCTTGGCTGCAGGTCGACCTCGAGGATGTGCGCGGAACCCCTATTTGTTTATTTTTCTAAATACATTC
AAATATGTATCCGCTCATGAGACAATAACCCTGATAAATGCTTCAATAATATTGAAAAAGGAAGAGTATG
AGTATTCAACATTTCCGTGTCGCCCTTATTCCCTTTTTTGCGGCATTTTGCCTTCCTGTTTTTGCTCACC
CAGAAACGCTGGTGAAAGTAAAAGATGCTGAAGATCAGTTGGGTGCACGAGTGGGTTACATCGAACTGGA
TCTCAACAGCGGTAAGATCCTTGAGAGTTTTCGCCCCGAAGAACGTTTTCCAATGATGAGCACTTTTAAA
GTTCTGCTATGTGGCGCGGTATTATCCCGTATTGACGCCGGGCAAGAGCAACTCGGTCGCCGCATACACT
ATTCTCAGAATGACTTGGTTGAGTACTCACCAGTCACAGAAAAGCATCTTACGGATGGCATGACAGTAAG
AGAATTATGCAGTGCTGCCATAACCATGAGTGATAACACTGCGGCCAACTTACTTCTGACAACGATCGGA
GGACCGAAGGAGCTAACCGCTTTTTTGCACAACATGGGGGATCATGTAACTCGCCTTGATCGTTGGGAAC
CGGAGCTGAATGAAGCCATACCAAACGACGAGCGTGACACCACGATGCCTGCAGCAATGGCAACAACGTT
GCGCAAACTATTAACTGGCGAACTACTTACTCTAGCTTCCCGGCAACAATTAATAGACTGGATGGAGGCG
GATAAAGTTGCAGGACCACTTCTGCGCTCGGCCCTTCCGGCTGGCTGGTTTATTGCTGATAAATCTGGAG
CCGGTGAGCGTGGCTCTCGCGGTATCATTGCAGCACTGGGGCCAGATGGTAAGCCCTCCCGTATCGTAGT
TATCTACACGACGGGGAGTCAGGCAACTATGGATGAACGAAATAGACAGATCGCTGAGATAGGTGCCTCA
CTGATTAAGCATTGGTAACTGTCAGACCAAGTTTACTCATATATACTTTAGATTGATTTAAAACTTCATT
TTTAATTTAAAAGGATCTAGGTGAAGATCCTTTTTGATAATCTCATGACCAAAATCCCTTAACGTGAGTT
TTCGTTCCACTGAGCGTCAGACCCCGTAGAAAAGATCAAAGGATCTTCTTGAGATCCTTTTTTTCTGCGC
GTAATCTGCTGCTTGCAAACAAAAAAACCACCGCTACCAGCGGTGGTTTGTTTGCCGGATCAAGAGCTAC
CAACTCTTTTTCCGAAGGTAACTGGCTTCAGCAGAGCGCAGATACCAAATACTGTCCTTCTAGTGTAGCC
GTAGTTAGGCCACCACTTCAAGAACTCTGTAGCACCGCCTACATACCTCGCTCTGCTAATCCTGTTACCA
GTGGCTGCTGCCAGTGGCGATAAGTCGTGTCTTACCGGGTTGGACTCAAGACGATAGTTACCGGATAAGG
CGCAGCGGTCGGGCTGAACGGGGGGTTCGTGCACACAGCCCAGCTTGGAGCGAACGACCTACACCGAACT
GAGATACCTACAGCGTGAGCTATGAGAAAGCGCCACGCTTCCCGAAGGGAGAAAGGCGGACAGGTATCCG
GTAAGCGGCAGGGTCGGAACAGGAGAGCGCACGAGGGAGCTTCCAGGGGGAAACGCCTGGTATCTTTATA
GTCCTGTCGGGTTTCGCCACCTCTGACTTGAGCGTCGATTTTTGTGATGCTCGTCAGGGGGGCGGAGCCT
ATGGAAAAACGCCAGCAACGCGGCCTTTTTACGGTTCCTGGCCTTTTGCTGGCCTTTTGCTCACATGTTC
TTTCCTGCGTTATCCCCTGATTCTGTGGATAACCGTATTACCGCCTTTGAGTGAGCTGATACCGCTCGCC
GCAGCCGAACGACCGAGCGCAGCGAGTCAGTGAGCGAGGAAGCGGAAGAGCGCCTGATGCGGTATTTTCT
CCTTACGCATCTGTGCGGTATTTCACACCGCAATGGTGCACTCTCAGTACAATCTGCTCTGATGCCGCAT
AGTTAAGCCAGTATACACTCCGCTATCGCTACGTGACTGGGTCATGGCTGCGCCCCGACACCCGCCAACA
CCCGCTGACGCGCCCTGACGGGCTTGTCTGCTCCCGGCATCCGCTTACAGACAAGCTGTGACCGTCTCCG
GGAGCTGCATGTGTCAGAGGTTTTCACCGTCATCACCGAAACGCGCGAGGCAGCTGCGGTAAAGCTCATC
AGCGTGGTCGTGAAGCGATTCACAGATGTCTGCCTGTTCATCCGCGTCCAGCTCGTTGAGTTTCTCCAGA
AGCGTTAATGTCTGGCTTCTGATAAAGCGGGCCATGTTAAGGGCGGTTTTTTCCTGTTTGGTCACTGATG
CCTCCGTGTAAGGGGGATTTCTGTTCATGGGGGTAATGATACCGATGAAACGAGAGAGGATGCTCACGAT
ACGGGTTACTGATGATGAACATGCCCGGTTACTGGAACGTTGTGAGGGTAAACAACTGGCGGTATGGATG
CGGCGGGACCAGAGAAAAATCACTCAGGGTCAATGCCAGCGCTTCGTTAATACAGATGTAGGTGTTCCAC
AGGGTAGCCAGCAGCATCCTGCGATGCAGATCCGGAACATAATGGTGCAGGGCGCTGACTTCCGCGTTTC
CAGACTTTACGAAACACGGAAACCGAAGACCATTCATGTTGTTGCTCAGGTCGCAGACGTTTTGCAGCAG
CAGTCGCTTCACGTTCGCTCGCGTATCGGTGATTCATTCTGCTAACCAGTAAGGCAACCCCGCCAGCCTA
GCCGGGTCCTCAACGACAGGAGCACGATCATGCGCACCCGTGGGGCCGCCATGCCGGCGATAATGGCCTG
CTTCTCGCCGAAACGTTTGGTGGCGGGACCAGTGACGAAGGCTTGAGCGAGGGCGTGCAAGATTCCGAAT
ACCGCAAGCGACAGGCCGATCATCGTCGCGCTCCAGCGAAAGCGGTCCTCGCCGAAAATGACCCAGAGCG
CTGCCGGCACCTGTCCTACGAGTTGCATGATAAAGAAGACAGTCATAAGTGCGGCGACGATAGTCATGCC
CCGCGCCCACCGGAAGGAGCTGACTGGGTTGAAGGCTCTCAAGG
Features (pLannotate 1.2.2; 21 found; start..end, strand, type, name):
     26..47      -  protein_bind   CAP binding site: CAP binding activates transcription in the presence of cAMP. E. coli catabolite activator protein
     60..1142    -  CDS            lacI: lac repressor; lacI; The lac repressor binds to the lac operator to inhibit transcription in E. coli. This inhibition can be relieved by adding lactose or isopropyl-β-D-thiogalactopyranoside (IPTG).
   1143..1220    -  promoter       lacI promoter: lacI
   1228..1507    -  CDS            TcR (fragment): tetracycline efflux protein; tet; confers resistance to tetracycline
   1529..1547    +  promoter       T7 promoter: promoter for bacteriophage T7 RNA polymerase
   1548..1572    +  protein_bind   lac operator: The lac repressor binds to the lac operator to inhibit transcription in E. coli. This inhibition can be relieved by adding lactose or isopropyl-β-D-thiogalactopyranoside (IPTG). lac repressor encoded by lacI
   1629..1651    +  CDS            Strep-Tag II (fragment): peptide that binds Strep-Tactin®, an engineered form of streptavidin
   1653..2456    +  CDS            mlaF: MLAF_ECOLI - Also known as yrbF. Experimental evidence at protein level: Swiss-Prot protein existence level 1. Part of the ABC transporter complex MlaFEDB, which is involved in a phospholipid transport pathway that maintains lipid asymmetry in the outer membrane by retrograde trafficking of phospholipids from the outer membrane to the inner membrane. Responsible for energy coupling to the transport system. From Escherichia coli (strain K12).
   2506..2793    +  CDS            mlaB: MLAB_ECOLI - Also known as yrbB. Experimental evidence at protein level: Swiss-Prot protein existence level 1. Part of the ABC transporter complex MlaFEDB, which is involved in a phospholipid transport pathway that maintains lipid asymmetry in the outer membrane by retrograde trafficking of phospholipids from the outer membrane to the inner membrane (PubMed:19383799, PubMed:27529189). MlaB plays critical roles in both the assembly and activity of the complex. May act by modulating MlaF structure and stability (PubMed:27529189). From Escherichia coli (strain K12).
   2824..2873    +  CDS            SET1 (fragment): solubility-enhancement tag derived from T7 phage gene 10B
   2881..2928    +  terminator     T7 terminator: transcription terminator for bacteriophage T7 RNA polymerase
   2965..3393    +  rep_origin     f1 ori (sequence partly withheld): f1 bacteriophage origin of replication; arrow indicates direction of (+) strand synthesis
   3495..3528    +  protein_bind   loxP: Cre-mediated recombination occurs in the 8-bp core sequence (GCATACAT). Cre recombinase
   3558..3576    +  misc_feature   MCS (fragment): pBluescript multiple cloning site
   3607..3711    +  promoter       AmpR promoter: bla
   3712..4572    +  CDS            AmpR: β-lactamase; bla; confers resistance to ampicillin, carbenicillin, and related antibiotics
   4743..5331    +  rep_origin     ori: high-copy-number ColE1/pMB1/pBR322/pUC origin of replication
   5517..5656    -  misc_feature   bom: basis of mobility region from pBR322
   5758..5949    -  CDS            rop: Rop protein, which maintains plasmids at low copy number; rop
   5966..6346    +  CDS            YPB1_ECOLX: Protein predicted: Swiss-Prot protein existence level 4. From Escherichia coli.
   6418..11      -  CDS            TcR (fragment) (across the origin): tetracycline efflux protein; tet; confers resistance to tetracycline
