[The description below was written by a language model from this plasmid's Addgene catalogue record and pLannotate feature annotations shown in this document.]
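Description:
pBEL2076 is a bacterial co-expression plasmid built on the pET21a backbone, about 6.7 kb in total, that produces two soluble components of the E. coli Mla phospholipid transport system from a single T7-driven cassette. It is propagated in E. coli under ampicillin selection (β-lactamase, AmpR) using a ColE1/pBR322-type origin. The pBR322-derived bom and rop regions are also annotated, although the catalogue lists the plasmid as high copy. An f1 origin, remnants of the tetracycline resistance gene, a loxP site and a short pBluescript MCS fragment also appear in the backbone annotation, with no role stated in the record.

The roughly 1.2 kb insert, assembled by Gibson cloning, sits downstream of a T7 promoter with an adjacent lac operator. The plasmid-borne lacI gene supplies repressor, so expression is IPTG-inducible in hosts that provide T7 RNA polymerase. The first open reading frame encodes MlaF, the ATPase subunit that couples energy to the MlaFEDB ABC transporter, with an N-terminal Strep-tag II and the K47A substitution. The second encodes MlaB, an accessory subunit implicated in assembly and activity of the complex. According to the catalogue, MlaB carries an N-terminal 6xHis tag followed by a TEV protease cleavage site, although these elements are not separately annotated in the feature table. A T7 terminator closes the cassette. The orthogonal tags allow affinity purification of either partner or of the MlaF–MlaB complex. The associated work concerns the structure of MlaFB and the regulation of this ABC transporter, and the record does not state the specific purpose of the K47A mutant.
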