Addgene plasmid #155156: pBEL2076
Purpose: Expresses (Strep-MlaF_K47A)-(6xHis-TEV-MlaB)
Depositing lab: Gira Bhabha & Damian Ekiert. Depositing organization: NYU Grossman School of Medicine. Publication: Structure of MlaFB uncovers novel mechanisms of ABC transporter regulation. Kolich LR, Chang YT, Coudray N, Giacometti SI, MacRae MR, Isom GL, Teran EM, Bhabha G, Ekiert DC. Elife. 2020 Jun 30;9. pii: 60030. doi: 10.7554/eLife.60030. PubMed 32602838.
Backbone
  Vector backbone: pET21a
  Backbone manufacturer: Thermo Fisher
  Backbone size w/o insert (bp): 5531
  Total vector size (bp): 6702
Growth in bacteria
  Bacterial resistance: Ampicillin, 100 μg/mL
  Growth temperature: 37°C
  Growth strain: DH5alpha
  Copy number: High Copy
Gene/Insert
  Gene/Insert name: MlaF-(6xHis-TEV-MlaB)
  Species: E. coli
  Insert size (bp): 1171
  Mutation: MlaF_K47A
  Promoter: T7 promoter
  Cloning method: Gibson Cloning
  Sequencing primers: 5′ NA; 3′ NA
Terms and licenses: Academic/Nonprofit Terms; Industry Terms: Not Available to Industry
How to cite: pBEL2076 was a gift from Gira Bhabha & Damian Ekiert (Addgene plasmid # 155156 ; http://n2t.net/addgene:155156 ; RRID:Addgene_155156)
